>Addgene plasmid #118626 | pLX304 ERG R367K | addgene full sequence | sequence record 228930 | Addgene NGS Result
GGTCATTAGTTCATAGCCCATATATGGAGTTCCGCGTTACATAACTTACGGTAAATGGCCCGCCTGGCTG
ACCGCCCAACGACCCCCGCCCATTGACGTCAATAATGACGTATGTTCCCATAGTAACGCCAATAGGGACT
TTCCATTGACGTCAATGGGTGGAGTATTTACGGTAAACTGCCCACTTGGCAGTACATCAAGTGTATCATA
TGCCAAGTACGCCCCCTATTGACGTCAATGACGGTAAATGGCCCGCCTGGCATTATGCCCAGTACATGAC
CTTATGGGACTTTCCTACTTGGCAGTACATCTACGTATTAGTCATCGCTATTACCATGGTGATGCGGTTT
TGGCAGTACATCAATGGGCGTGGATAGCGGTTTGACTCACGGGGATTTCCAAGTCTCCACCCCATTGACG
TCAATGGGAGTTTGTTTTGGCACCAAAATCAACGGGACTTTCCAAAATGTCGTAACAACTCCGCCCCATT
GACGCAAATGGGCGGTAGGCGTGTACGGTGGGAGGTCTATATAAGCAGAGCTCTCTGGCTAACTGTCGGG
ATCAACAAGTTTGTACAAAAAAGCAGGCTTCACCATGACCGCGTCCTCCTCCAGCGACTATGGACAGACT
TCCAAGATGAGCCCACGCGTCCCTCAGCAGGATTGGCTGTCTCAACCCCCAGCCAGGGTCACCATCAAAA
TGGAATGTAACCCTAGCCAGGTGAATGGCTCAAGGAACTCTCCTGATGAATGCAGTGTGGCCAAAGGCGG
GAAGATGGTGGGCAGCCCAGACACCGTTGGGATGAACTACGGCAGCTACATGGAGGAGAAGCACATGCCA
CCCCCAAACATGACCACGAACGAGCGCAGAGTTATCGTGCCAGCAGATCCTACGCTATGGAGTACAGACC
ATGTGCGGCAGTGGCTGGAGTGGGCGGTGAAAGAATATGGCCTTCCAGACGTCAACATCTTGTTATTCCA
GAACATCGATGGGAAGGAACTGTGCAAGATGACCAAGGACGACTTCCAGAGGCTCACCCCCAGCTACAAT
GCCGACATCCTTCTCTCACATCTCCACTACCTCAGAGAGACTCCTCTTCCACATTTGACTTCAGATGATG
TTGATAAAGCCTTACAAAACTCTCCACGGTTAATGCATGCTAGAAACACAGGGGGTGCAGCTTTTATTTT
CCCAAATACTTCAGTATATCCTGAAGCTACGCAAAGAATTACAACTAGGCCAGATTTACCATATGAGCCC
CCCAGGAGATCAGCCTGGACCGGTCACGGCCACCCCACGCCCCAGTCGAAAGCTGCTCAACCATCTCCTT
CCACAGTGCCCAAAACTGAAGACCAGCGTCCTCAGTTAGATCCTTATCAGATTCTTGGACCAACAAGTAG
CCGCCTTGCAAATCCAGGCAGTGGCCAGATCCAGCTTTGGCAGTTCCTCCTGGAGCTCCTGTCGGACAGC
TCCAACTCCAGCTGCATCACCTGGGAAGGCACCAACGGGGAGTTCAAGATGACGGATCCCGACGAGGTGG
CCCGGCGCTGGGGAGAGCGGAAGAGCAAACCCAACATGAACTACGATAAGCTCAGCAAAGCCCTCCGTTA
CTACTATGACAAGAACATCATGACCAAGGTCCATGGGAAGCGCTACGCCTACAAGTTCGACTTCCACGGG
ATCGCCCAGGCCCTCCAGCCCCACCCCCCGGAGTCATCTCTGTACAAGTACCCCTCAGACCTCCCGTACA
TGGGCTCCTATCACGCCCACCCACAGAAGATGAACTTTGTGGCGCCCCACCCTCCAGCCCTCCCCGTGAC
ATCTTCCAGTTTTTTTGCTGCCCCAAACCCATACTGGAATTCACCAACTGGGGGTATATACCCCAACACT
AGGCTCCCCACCAGCCATATGCCTTCTCATCTGGGCACTTACTACTAAGACCCAGCTTTCTTGTACAAAG
TGGTTGGTAAGCCTATCCCTAACCCTCTCCTCGGTCTCGATTCTACGTAGTAATGAGCTAGCGCTAACCG
GTGGCGCGTTAAGTCGACAATCAACCTCTGGATTACAAAATTTGTGAAAGATTGACTGGTATTCTTAACT
ATGTTGCTCCTTTTACGCTATGTGGATACGCTGCTTTAATGCCTTTGTATCATGCTATTGCTTCCCGTAT
GGCTTTCATTTTCTCCTCCTTGTATAAATCCTGGTTGCTGTCTCTTTATGAGGAGTTGTGGCCCGTTGTC
AGGCAACGTGGCGTGGTGTGCACTGTGTTTGCTGACGCAACCCCCACTGGTTGGGGCATTGCCACCACCT
GTCAGCTCCTTTCCGGGACTTTCGCTTTCCCCCTCCCTATTGCCACGGCGGAACTCATCGCCGCCTGCCT
TGCCCGCTGCTGGACAGGGGCTCGGCTGTTGGGCACTGACAATTCCGTGGTGTTGTCGGGGAAATCATCG
TCCTTTCCTTGGCTGCTCGCCTGTGTTGCCACCTGGATTCTGCGCGGGACGTCCTTCTGCTACGTCCCTT
CGGCCCTCAATCCAGCGGACCTTCCTTCCCGCGGCCTGCTGCCGGCTCTGCGGCCTCTTCCGCGTCTTCG
CCTTCGCCCTCAGACGAGTCGGATCTCCCTTTGGGCCGCCTCCCCGCGTCGACTTTAAGACCAATGACTT
ACAAGGCAGCTGTAGATCTTAGCCACTTTTTAAAAGAAAAGGGGGGACTGGAAGGGCTAATTCACTCCCA
ACGAAGACAAGATCTGCTTTTTGCTTGTACTGGGTCTCTCTGGTTAGACCAGATCTGAGCCTGGGAGCTC
TCTGGCTAACTAGGGAACCCACTGCTTAAGCCTCAATAAAGCTTGCCTTGAGTGCTTCAAGTAGTGTGTG
CCCGTCTGTTGTGTGACTCTGGTAACTAGAGATCCCTCAGACCCTTTTAGTCAGTGTGGAAAATCTCTAG
CAGTACGTATAGTAGTTCATGTCATCTTATTATTCAGTATTTATAACTTGCAAAGAAATGAATATCAGAG
AGTGAGAGGAACTTGTTTATTGCAGCTTATAATGGTTACAAATAAAGCAATAGCATCACAAATTTCACAA
ATAAAGCATTTTTTTCACTGCATTCTAGTTGTGGTTTGTCCAAACTCATCAATGTATCTTATCATGTCTG
GCTCTAGCTATCCCGCCCCTAACTCCGCCCATCCCGCCCCTAACTCCGCCCAGTTCCGCCCATTCTCCGC
CCCATGGCTGACTAATTTTTTTTATTTATGCAGAGGCCGAGGCCGCCTCGGCCTCTGAGCTATTCCAGAA
GTAGTGAGGAGGCTTTTTTGGAGGCCTAGGGACGTACCCAATTCGCCCTATAGTGAGTCGTATTACGCGC
GCTCACTGGCCGTCGTTTTACAACGTCGTGACTGGGAAAACCCTGGCGTTACCCAACTTAATCGCCTTGC
AGCACATCCCCCTTTCGCCAGCTGGCGTAATAGCGAAGAGGCCCGCACCGATCGCCCTTCCCAACAGTTG
CGCAGCCTGAATGGCGAATGGG
[124 nt withheld, positions 3523-3646]
C
[91 nt withheld, positions 3648-3738]
A
[49 nt withheld, positions 3740-3788]
CCTTTGACGTTGGAGTCCACGTTCTTT
[37 nt withheld, positions 3816-3852]
ACCCTATCTCGGTCTATTCTTTTGATTTATAAGGGATTTTGCCGATTTCGGCCTATTGGTTAAAAAATGA
GCTGATTTAACAAAAATTTAACGCGAATTTTAACAAAATATTAACGCTTACAATTTAGGTGGCACTTTTC
GGGGAAATGTGCGCGGAACCCCTATTTGTTTATTTTTCTAAATACATTCAAATATGTATCCGCTCATGAG
ACAATAACCCTGATAAATGCTTCAATAATATTGAAAAAGGAAGAGTATGAGTATTCAACATTTCCGTGTC
GCCCTTATTCCCTTTTTTGCGGCATTTTGCCTTCCTGTTTTTGCTCACCCAGAAACGCTGGTGAAAGTAA
AAGATGCTGAAGATCAGTTGGGTGCACGAGTGGGTTACATCGAACTGGATCTCAACAGCGGTAAGATCCT
TGAGAGTTTTCGCCCCGAAGAACGTTTTCCAATGATGAGCACTTTTAAAGTTCTGCTATGTGGCGCGGTA
TTATCCCGTATTGACGCCGGGCAAGAGCAACTCGGTCGCCGCATACACTATTCTCAGAATGACTTGGTTG
AGTACTCACCAGTCACAGAAAAGCATCTTACGGATGGCATGACAGTAAGAGAATTATGCAGTGCTGCCAT
AACCATGAGTGATAACACTGCGGCCAACTTACTTCTGACAACGATCGGAGGACCGAAGGAGCTAACCGCT
TTTTTGCACAACATGGGGGATCATGTAACTCGCCTTGATCGTTGGGAACCGGAGCTGAATGAAGCCATAC
CAAACGACGAGCGTGACACCACGATGCCTGTAGCAATGGCAACAACGTTGCGCAAACTATTAACTGGCGA
ACTACTTACTCTAGCTTCCCGGCAACAATTAATAGACTGGATGGAGGCGGATAAAGTTGCAGGACCACTT
CTGCGCTCGGCCCTTCCGGCTGGCTGGTTTATTGCTGATAAATCTGGAGCCGGTGAGCGTGGGTCTCGCG
GTATCATTGCAGCACTGGGGCCAGATGGTAAGCCCTCCCGTATCGTAGTTATCTACACGACGGGGAGTCA
GGCAACTATGGATGAACGAAATAGACAGATCGCTGAGATAGGTGCCTCACTGATTAAGCATTGGTAACTG
TCAGACCAAGTTTACTCATATATACTTTAGATTGATTTAAAACTTCATTTTTAATTTAAAAGGATCTAGG
TGAAGATCCTTTTTGATAATCTCATGACCAAAATCCCTTAACGTGAGTTTTCGTTCCACTGAGCGTCAGA
CCCCGTAGAAAAGATCAAAGGATCTTCTTGAGATCCTTTTTTTCTGCGCGTAATCTGCTGCTTGCAAACA
AAAAAACCACCGCTACCAGCGGTGGTTTGTTTGCCGGATCAAGAGCTACCAACTCTTTTTCCGAAGGTAA
CTGGCTTCAGCAGAGCGCAGATACCAAATACTGTTCTTCTAGTGTAGCCGTAGTTAGGCCACCACTTCAA
GAACTCTGTAGCACCGCCTACATACCTCGCTCTGCTAATCCTGTTACCAGTGGCTGCTGCCAGTGGCGAT
AAGTCGTGTCTTACCGGGTTGGACTCAAGACGATAGTTACCGGATAAGGCGCAGCGGTCGGGCTGAACGG
GGGGTTCGTGCACACAGCCCAGCTTGGAGCGAACGACCTACACCGAACTGAGATACCTACAGCGTGAGCT
ATGAGAAAGCGCCACGCTTCCCGAAGGGAGAAAGGCGGACAGGTATCCGGTAAGCGGCAGGGTCGGAACA
GGAGAGCGCACGAGGGAGCTTCCAGGGGGAAACGCCTGGTATCTTTATAGTCCTGTCGGGTTTCGCCACC
TCTGACTTGAGCGTCGATTTTTGTGATGCTCGTCAGGGGGGCGGAGCCTATGGAAAAACGCCAGCAACGC
GGCCTTTTTACGGTTCCTGGCCTTTTGCTGGCCTTTTGCTCACATGTTCTTTCCTGCGTTATCCCCTGAT
TCTGTGGATAACCGTATTACCGCCTTTGAGTGAGCTGATACCGCTCGCCGCAGCCGAACGACCGAGCGCA
GCGAGTCAGTGAGCGAGGAAGCGGAAGAGCGCCCAATACGCAAACCGCCTCTCCCCGCGCGTTGGCCGAT
TCATTAATGCAGCTGGCACGACAGGTTTCCCGACTGGAAAGCGGGCAGTGAGCGCAACGCAATTAATGTG
AGTTAGCTCACTCATTAGGCACCCCAGGCTTTACACTTTATGCTTCCGGCTCGTATGTTGTGTGGAATTG
TGAGCGGATAACAATTTCACACAGGAAACAGCTATGACCATGATTACGCCAAGCGCGCAATTAACCCTCA
CTAAAGGGAACAAAAGCTGGAGCTGCAAGCTTAATGTAGTCTTATGCAATACTCTTGTAGTCTTGCAACA
TGGTAACGATGAGTTAGCAACATGCCTTACAAGGAGAGAAAAAGCACCGTGCATGCCGATTGGTGGAAGT
AAGGTGGTACGATCGTGCCTTATTAGGAAGGCAACAGACGGGTCTGACATGGATTGGACGAACCACTGAA
TTGCCGCATTGCAGAGATATTGTATTTAAGTGCCTAGCTCGATACATAAACGGGTCTCTCTGGTTAGACC
AGATCTGAGCCTGGGAGCTCTCTGGCTAACTAGGGAACCCACTGCTTAAGCCTCAATAAAGCTTGCCTTG
AGTGCTTCAAGTAGTGTGTGCCCGTCTGTTGTGTGACTCTGGTAACTAGAGATCCCTCAGACCCTTTTAG
TCAGTGTGGAAAATCTCTAGCAGTGGCGCCCGAACAGGGACTTGAAAGCGAAAGGGAAACCAGAGGAGCT
CTCTCGACGCAGGACTCGGCTTGCTGAAGCGCGCACGGCAAGAGGCGAGGGGCGGCGACTGGTGAGTACG
CCAAAAATTTTGACTAGCGGAGGCTAGAAGGAGAGAGATGGGTGCGAGAGCGTCAGTATTAAGCGGGGGA
GAATTAGATCGCGATGGGAAAAAATTCGGTTAAGGCCAGGGGGAAAGAAAAAATATAAATTAAAACATAT
AGTATGGGCAAGCAGGGAGCTAGAACGATTCGCAGTTAATCCTGGCCTGTTAGAAACATCAGAAGGCTGT
AGACAAATACTGGGACAGCTACAACCATCCCTTCAGACAGGATCAGAAGAACTTAGATCATTATATAATA
CAGTAGCAACCCTCTATTGTGTGCATCAAAGGATAGAGATAAAAGACACCAAGGAAGCTTTAGACAAGAT
AGAGGAAGAGCAAAACAAAAGTAAGACCACCGCACAGCAAGCGGCCGCTGATCTTCAGACCTGGAGGAGG
AGATATGAGGGACAATTGGAGAAGTGAATTATATAAATATAAAGTAGTAAAAATTGAACCATTAGGAGTA
GCACCCACCAAGGCAAAGAGAAGAGTGGTGCAGAGAGAAAAAAGAGCAGTGGGAATAGGAGCTTTGTTCC
TTGGGTTCTTGGGAGCAGCAGGAAGCACTATGGGCGCAGCGTCAATGACGCTGACGGTACAGGCCAGACA
ATTATTGTCTGGTATAGTGCAGCAGCAGAACAATTTGCTGAGGGCTATTGAGGCGCAACAGCATCTGTTG
CAACTCACAGTCTGGGGCATCAAGCAGCTCCAGGCAAGAATCCTGGCTGTGGAAAGATACCTAAAGGATC
AACAGCTCCTGGGGATTTGGGGTTGCTCTGGAAAACTCATTTGCACCACTGCTGTGCCTTGGAATGCTAG
TTGGAGTAATAAATCTCTGGAACAGATTTGGAATCACACGACCTGGATGGAGTGGGACAGAGAAATTAAC
AATTACACAAGCTTAATACACTCCTTAATTGAAGAATCGCAAAACCAGCAAGAAAAGAATGAACAAGAAT
TATTGGAATTAGATAAATGGGCAAGTTTGTGGAATTGGTTTAACATAACAAATTGGCTGTGGTATATAAA
ATTATTCATAATGATAGTAGGAGGCTTGGTAGGTTTAAGAATAGTTTTTGCTGTACTTTCTATAGTGAAT
AGAGTTAGGCAGGGATATTCACCATTATCGTTTCAGACCCACCTCCCAACCCCGAGGGGACCCTTGCGCC
TTTTCCAAGGCAGCCCTGGGTTTGCGCAGGGACGCGGCTGCTCTGGGCGTGGTTCCGGGAAACGCAGCGG
CGCCGACCCTGGGTCTCGCACATTCTTCACGTCCGTTCGCAGCGTCACCCGGATCTTCGCCGCTACCCTT
GTGGGCCCCCCGGCGACGCTTCCTGCTCCGCCCCTAAGTCGGGAAGGTTCCTTGCGGTTCGCGGCGTGCC
GGACGTGACAAACGGAAGCCGCACGTCTCACTAGTACCCTCGCAGACGGACAGCGCCAGGGAGCAATGGC
AGCGCGCCGACCGCGATGGGCTGTGGCCAATAGCGGCTGCTCAGCAGGGCGCGCCGAGAGCAGCGGCCGG
GAAGGGGCGGTGCGGGAGGCGGGGTGTGGGGCGGTAGTGTGGGCCCTGTTCCTGCCCGCGCGGTGTTCCG
CATTCTGCAAGCCTCCGGAGCGCACGTCGGCAGTCGGCTCCCTCGTTGACCGAATCACCGACCTCTCTCC
CCAGGGGGTACCACCATGGCCAAGCCTTTGTCTCAAGAAGAATCCACCCTCATTGAAAGAGCAACGGCTA
CAATCAACAGCATCCCCATCTCTGAAGACTACAGCGTCGCCAGCGCAGCTCTCTCTAGCGACGGCCGCAT
CTTCACTGGTGTCAATGTATATCATTTTACTGGGGGACCTTGTGCAGAACTCGTGGTGCTGGGCACTGCT
GCTGCTGCGGCAGCTGGCAACCTGACTTGTATCGTCGCGATCGGAAATGAGAACAGGGGCATCTTGAGCC
CCTGCGGACGGTGCCGACAGGTGCTTCTCGATCTGCATCCTGGGATCAAAGCCATAGTGAAGGACAGTGA
TGGACAGCCGACGGCAGTTGGGATTCGTGAATTGCTGCCCTCTGGTTATGTGTGGGAGGGCCTGCAGCTG
CAGTAGTAAGAATTCTAGATCTTGAGACAAATGGCAGTATTCATCCACAATTTTAAAAGAAAAGGGGGGA
TTGGGGGGTACAGTGCAGGGGAAAGAATAGTAGACATAATAGCAACAGACATACAAACTAAAGAATTACA
AAAACAAATTACAAAAATTCAAAATTTTCGGGTTTATTACAGGGACAGCAGAGATCCACTTTGGCGCCGG
CTCGAGGGGGCCCGGGGTTATTAATAGTAATCAATTACGG
Features (pLannotate 1.2.2; 32 found; start..end, strand, type, name):
     35..338     +  enhancer       CMV enhancer: human cytomegalovirus immediate early enhancer
    339..542     +  promoter       CMV promoter: human cytomegalovirus (CMV) immediate early promoter
    565..589     +  protein_bind   attB1: mutant version of attB; recombination site for the Gateway® BP reaction BP Clonase™
    595..1935    +  CDS            ERG (fragment): ERG_HUMAN - Experimental evidence at protein level: Swiss-Prot protein existence level 1. Transcriptional regulator. May participate in transcriptional regulation through the recruitment of SETDB1 histone methyltransferase and subsequent modification of local chromatin structure. From Homo sapiens (Human).
   1940..1964    -  protein_bind   attB2: mutant version of attB; recombination site for the Gateway® BP reaction BP Clonase™
   1966..2007    +  CDS            V5 tag: epitope tag from simian virus 5
   2049..2637    +  misc_feature   WPRE: woodchuck hepatitis virus posttranscriptional regulatory element
   2688..2707    +  misc_feature   cPPT/CTS (fragment): central polypurine tract and central termination sequence of HIV-1
   2709..2942    +  LTR            3' LTR (ΔU3): self-inactivating 3' long terminal repeat (LTR) from HIV-1
   3020..3141    +  polyA_signal   SV40 poly(A) signal: SV40 polyadenylation signal
   3181..3316    +  rep_origin     SV40 ori: SV40 origin of replication
   3337..3355    -  promoter       T7 promoter: promoter for bacteriophage T7 RNA polymerase
   3363..3518    +  CDS            lacZα (fragment): LacZα fragment of β-galactosidase; lacZ fragment
   3523..3951    +  rep_origin     f1 ori (sequence partly withheld): f1 bacteriophage origin of replication; arrow indicates direction of (+) strand synthesis
   4004..4108    +  promoter       AmpR promoter: bla
   4109..4969    +  CDS            AmpR: β-lactamase; bla; confers resistance to ampicillin, carbenicillin, and related antibiotics
   5140..5728    +  rep_origin     ori: high-copy-number ColE1/pMB1/pBR322/pUC origin of replication
   5911..6003    +  CDS            lacI (fragment): lac repressor; lacI; The lac repressor binds to the lac operator to inhibit transcription in E. coli. This inhibition can be relieved by adding lactose or isopropyl-β-D-thiogalactopyranoside (IPTG).
   6016..6037    +  protein_bind   CAP binding site: CAP binding activates transcription in the presence of cAMP. E. coli catabolite activator protein
   6052..6082    +  promoter       lac promoter: promoter for the E. coli lac operon
   6090..6106    +  protein_bind   lac operator: The lac repressor binds to the lac operator to inhibit transcription in E. coli. This inhibition can be relieved by adding lactose or isopropyl-β-D-thiogalactopyranoside (IPTG). lac repressor encoded by lacI
   6151..6169    +  promoter       T3 promoter: promoter for bacteriophage T3 RNA polymerase
   6197..6423    +  promoter       RSV promoter: Rous sarcoma virus enhancer/promoter
   6424..6604    +  LTR            5' LTR (truncated): truncated 5' long terminal repeat (LTR) from HIV-1
   6651..6776    +  misc_feature   HIV-1 Ψ: packaging signal of human immunodeficiency virus type 1
   6760..7123    +  CDS            HIV-1 gag (fragment): gag protein from human immunodeficiency virus 1; gag
   7269..7502    +  misc_feature   RRE: The Rev response element (RRE) of HIV-1 allows for Rev-dependent mRNA export from the nucleus to the cytoplasm.
   7879..7905    +  CDS            Rev (fragment): human immunodeficiency virus 1 (HIV-1) Rev protein; rev; enhances nuclear export of unspliced and incompletely spliced viral mRNAs
   7906..8406    +  promoter       hPGK promoter: human phosphoglycerate kinase 1 promoter
   8418..8813    +  CDS            BSD: blasticidin S deaminase; Aspergillus terreus BSD; confers resistance to blasticidin
   8873..8990    +  misc_feature   cPPT/CTS: central polypurine tract and central termination sequence of HIV-1
   9049..9072    +  enhancer       CMV enhancer (fragment): human cytomegalovirus immediate early enhancer
