[The description below was written by a language model from this plasmid's Addgene catalogue record and pLannotate feature annotations shown in this document.]
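Description:
pLX304 ERG R367K is a third-generation-style, self-inactivating HIV-1 lentiviral expression plasmid built on the Gateway-compatible pLX304 backbone for overexpressing a DNA-binding-deficient mutant of the human ETS transcription factor ERG in mammalian cells. It is propagated in E. coli through a high-copy ColE1/pUC origin with ampicillin selection (AmpR), and also carries an f1 origin, an SV40 origin and residual lac/T7/T3 cloning-vector elements. The viral genome is driven by a chimeric RSV promoter/truncated 5' LTR. It contains the Ψ packaging signal with a gag fragment, the RRE for Rev-dependent export, a cPPT/CTS, WPRE to boost transcript expression, and a ΔU3 3' LTR followed by an SV40 poly(A) signal. Packaging functions must be supplied in trans.

Within the provirus, an hPGK promoter drives blasticidin S deaminase (BSD) for selection of transduced cells. Downstream of it, the CMV enhancer/promoter drives the ERG open reading frame, which is flanked by attB1 and attB2 sites left by Gateway recombination. The depositor describes the insert as the TMPRSS2-ERG form, spanning residues 33–479 and carrying the R367K substitution. This matches the annotation of the coding sequence as an ERG fragment. A V5 epitope sequence lies just after attB2, as is standard for pLX304, but the catalogue lists no tag. The record does not say whether the insert keeps a stop codon that would exclude V5 from the protein. The sequenced record is 9,072 nt, shorter than the stated backbone size of 9,500 bp, presumably because that figure includes the Gateway cassette replaced by the insert. The associated study concerns TMPRSS2-ERG binding to BAF chromatin remodeling complexes in prostate oncogenesis, where a DNA-binding mutant would plausibly serve as a comparator to wild-type ERG.
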