Addgene plasmid #118626: pLX304 ERG R367K
Purpose: Overexpresses ERG R367K (DNA binding mutant) protein
Depositing lab: William Hahn. Depositing organization: Dana-Farber Cancer Institute. Publication: Binding of TMPRSS2-ERG to BAF Chromatin Remodeling Complexes Mediates Prostate Oncogenesis. Sandoval GJ, Pulice JL, Pakula H, Schenone M, Takeda DY, Pop M, Boulay G, Williamson KE, McBride MJ, Pan J, St Pierre R, Hartman E, Garraway LA, Carr SA, Rivera MN, Li Z, Ronco L, Hahn WC, Kadoch C. Mol Cell. 2018 Aug 16;71(4):554-566.e7. doi: 10.1016/j.molcel.2018.06.040. Epub 2018 Aug 2. PubMed 30078722.
Backbone
  Vector backbone: pLX304
  Backbone size w/o insert (bp): 9500
  Vector type: Mammalian Expression, Lentiviral
  Selectable markers: Blasticidin
Growth in bacteria
  Bacterial resistance: Ampicillin, 100 μg/mL
  Growth temperature: 37°C
  Growth strain: NEB Stable
  Copy number: High Copy
Gene/Insert
  Gene/Insert name: ERG ( R367K DNA Binding mutant)
  Species: H. sapiens (human)
  Mutation: R367K
  GenBank ID: NP_891548.1
  Entrez Gene: ERG (a.k.a. LMPHM14, erg-3, p55)
  Promoter: CMV
  Tag / fusion protein: None
  Cloning method: Gateway Cloning
  Sequencing primers: 5′ CMV-F; 3′ WPRE-R
Terms and licenses: Academic/Nonprofit Terms; Industry Terms: Not Available to Industry
Depositor comments: TMPRSS2-ERG R367K (aa33-479)
How to cite: pLX304 ERG R367K was a gift from William Hahn (Addgene plasmid # 118626 ; http://n2t.net/addgene:118626 ; RRID:Addgene_118626)
